>Addgene plasmid #154255 | pEF1α -NWM-Node 3 | addgene full sequence | sequence record 329050 | Addgene NGS Result
AAACAGCCCCCTGCTGTCCATTCCTTATTCCATAGAAAAGCCTTGACTTGAGGTTAGATTTTTTTTATAT
TTTGTTTTGTGTTATTTTTTTCTTTAACATCCCTAAAATTTTCCTTACATGTTTTACTAGCCAGATTTTT
CCTCCTCTCCTGACTACTCCCAGTCATAGCTGTCCCTCTTCTCTTATGGAGATCCCTCGACCTGCAGCCC
AAGCTTGGCGTAATCATGGTCATAGCTGTTTCCTGTGTGAAATTGTTATCCGCTCACAATTCCACACAAC
ATACGAGCCGGAAGCATAAAGTGTAAAGCCTGGGGTGCCTAATGAGTGAGCTAACTCACATTAATTGCGT
TGCGCTCACTGCCCGCTTTCCAGTCGGGAAACCTGTCGTGCCAGCGGATCCGCATCTCAATTAGTCAGCA
ACCATAGTCCCGCCCCTAACTCCGCCCATCCCGCCCCTAACTCCGCCCAGTTCCGCCCATTCTCCGCCCC
ATGGCTGACTAATTTTTTTTATTTATGCAGAGGCCGAGGCCGCCTCGGCCTCTGAGCTATTCCAGAAGTA
GTGAGGAGGCTTTTTTGGAGGCCTAGGCTTTTGCAAAAAGCTAACTTGTTTATTGCAGCTTATAATGGTT
ACAAATAAAGCAATAGCATCACAAATTTCACAAATAAAGCATTTTTTTCACTGCATTCTAGTTGTGGTTT
GTCCAAACTCATCAATGTATCTTATCATGTCTGGATCCGCTGCATTAATGAATCGGCCAACGCGCGGGGA
GAGGCGGTTTGCGTATTGGGCGCTCTTCCGCTTCCTCGCTCACTGACTCGCTGCGCTCGGTCGTTCGGCT
GCGGCGAGCGGTATCAGCTCACTCAAAGGCGGTAATACGGTTATCCACAGAATCAGGGGATAACGCAGGA
AAGAACATGTGAGCAAAAGGCCAGCAAAAGGCCAGGAACCGTAAAAAGGCCGCGTTGCTGGCGTTTTTCC
ATAGGCTCCGCCCCCCTGACGAGCATCACAAAAATCGACGCTCAAGTCAGAGGTGGCGAAACCCGACAGG
ACTATAAAGATACCAGGCGTTTCCCCCTGGAAGCTCCCTCGTGCGCTCTCCTGTTCCGACCCTGCCGCTT
ACCGGATACCTGTCCGCCTTTCTCCCTTCGGGAAGCGTGGCGCTTTCTCATAGCTCACGCTGTAGGTATC
TCAGTTCGGTGTAGGTCGTTCGCTCCAAGCTGGGCTGTGTGCACGAACCCCCCGTTCAGCCCGACCGCTG
CGCCTTATCCGGTAACTATCGTCTTGAGTCCAACCCGGTAAGACACGACTTATCGCCACTGGCAGCAGCC
ACTGGTAACAGGATTAGCAGAGCGAGGTATGTAGGCGGTGCTACAGAGTTCTTGAAGTGGTGGCCTAACT
ACGGCTACACTAGAAGAACAGTATTTGGTATCTGCGCTCTGCTGAAGCCAGTTACCTTCGGAAAAAGAGT
TGGTAGCTCTTGATCCGGCAAACAAACCACCGCTGGTAGCGGTGGTTTTTTTGTTTGCAAGCAGCAGATT
ACGCGCAGAAAAAAAGGATCTCAAGAAGATCCTTTGATCTTTTCTACGGGGTCTGACGCTCAGTGGAACG
AAAACTCACGTTAAGGGATTTTGGTCATGAGATTATCAAAAAGGATCTTCACCTAGATCCTTTTAAATTA
AAAATGAAGTTTTAAATCAATCTAAAGTATATATGAGTAAACTTGGTCTGACAGTTACCAATGCTTAATC
AGTGAGGCACCTATCTCAGCGATCTGTCTATTTCGTTCATCCATAGTTGCCTGACTCCCCGTCGTGTAGA
TAACTACGATACGGGAGGGCTTACCATCTGGCCCCAGTGCTGCAATGATACCGCGAGACCCACGCTCACC
GGCTCCAGATTTATCAGCAATAAACCAGCCAGCCGGAAGGGCCGAGCGCAGAAGTGGTCCTGCAACTTTA
TCCGCCTCCATCCAGTCTATTAATTGTTGCCGGGAAGCTAGAGTAAGTAGTTCGCCAGTTAATAGTTTGC
GCAACGTTGTTGCCATTGCTACAGGCATCGTGGTGTCACGCTCGTCGTTTGGTATGGCTTCATTCAGCTC
CGGTTCCCAACGATCAAGGCGAGTTACATGATCCCCCATGTTGTGCAAAAAAGCGGTTAGCTCCTTCGGT
CCTCCGATCGTTGTCAGAAGTAAGTTGGCCGCAGTGTTATCACTCATGGTTATGGCAGCACTGCATAATT
CTCTTACTGTCATGCCATCCGTAAGATGCTTTTCTGTGACTGGTGAGTACTCAACCAAGTCATTCTGAGA
ATAGTGTATGCGGCGACCGAGTTGCTCTTGCCCGGCGTCAATACGGGATAATACCGCGCCACATAGCAGA
ACTTTAAAAGTGCTCATCATTGGAAAACGTTCTTCGGGGCGAAAACTCTCAAGGATCTTACCGCTGTTGA
GATCCAGTTCGATGTAACCCACTCGTGCACCCAACTGATCTTCAGCATCTTTTACTTTCACCAGCGTTTC
TGGGTGAGCAAAAACAGGAAGGCAAAATGCCGCAAAAAAGGGAATAAGGGCGACACGGAAATGTTGAATA
CTCATACTCTTCCTTTTTCAATATTATTGAAGCATTTATCAGGGTTATTGTCTCATGAGCGGATACATAT
TTGAATGTATTTAGAAAAATAAACAAATAGGGGTTCCGCGCACATTTCCCCGAAAAGTGCCACCTGGGTC
GACATTGATTATTGACTAGATCATCGCGTGAGGCTCCGGTGCCCGTCAGTGGGCAGAGCGCACATCGCCC
ACAGTCCCCGAGAAGTTGGGGGGAGGGGTCGGCAATTGAACCGGTGCCTAGAGAAGGTGGCGCGGGGTAA
ACTGGGAAAGTGATGTCGTGTACTGGCTCCGCCTTTTTCCCGAGGGTGGGGGAGAACCGTATATAAGTGC
AGTAGTCGCCGTGAACGTTCTTTTTCGCAACGGGTTTGCCGCCAGAACACAGGTAAGTGCCGTGTGTGGT
TCCCGCGGGCCTGGCCTCTTTACGGGTTATGGCCCTTGCGTGCCTTGAATTACTTCCACGCCCCTGGCTG
CAGTACGTGATTCTTGATCCCGAGCTTCGGGTTGGAAGTGGGTGGGAGAGTTCGAGGCCTTGCGCTTAAG
GAGCCCCTTCGCCTCGTGCTTGAGTTGAGGCCTGGCCTGGGCGCTGGGGCCGCCGCGTGCGAATCTGGTG
GCACCTTCGCGCCTGTCTCGCTGCTTTCGATAAGTCTCTAGCCATTTAAAATTTTTGATGACCTGCTGCG
ACGCTTTTTTTCTGGCAAGATAGTCTTGTAAATGCGGGCCAAGATCTGCACACTGGTATTTCGGTTTTTG
GGGCCGCGGGCGGCGACGGGGCCCGTGCGTCCCAGCGCACATGTTCGGCGAGGCGGGGCCTGCGAGCGCG
GCCACCGAGAATCGGACGGGGGTAGTCTCAAGCTGGCCGGCCTGCTCTGGTGCCTGGCCTCGCGCCGCCG
TGTATCGCCCCGCCCTGGGCGGCAAGGCTGGCCCGGTCGGCACCAGTTGCGTGAGCGGAAAGATGGCCGC
TTCCCGGCCCTGCTGCAGGGAGCTCAAAATGGAGGACGCGGCGCTCGGGAGAGCGGGCGGGTGAGTCACC
CACACAAAGGAAAAGGGCCTTTCCGTCCTCAGCCGTCGCTTCATGTGACTCCACGGAGTACCGGGCGCCG
TCCAGGCACCTCGATTAGTTCTCGAGCTTTTGGAGTACGTCGTCTTTAGGTTGGGGGGAGGGGTTTTATG
CGATGGAGTTTCCCCACACTGAGTGGGTGGAGACTGAAGTTAGGCCAGCTTGGCACTTGATGTAATTCTC
CTTGGAATTTGCCCTTTTTGAGTTTGGATCTTGGTTCATTCTCAAGCCTCAGACAGTGGTTCAAAGTTTT
TTTCTTCCATTTCAGGTGTCGTGAGGAATTCTGCAGTCGACGGTACCCAATTTGCCATGGGGCTGTTGGT
TAAAACCCAGGAGAAGCCACCAAAAGAACTGGTCAATGAATGGTCATTGAAGATAAGAAAGGAAATGAGA
GTTGTTGACAGGCAAATAAGGGATATCCAAAGAGAAGAAGAAAAAGTGAAACGATCTGTGAAAGATGCAG
TCAAGAAGGGCCAGAAGGATGTCTGCACAGTTCTGGCCAGGGAGATGATCAGGTCAGGGACGGCCGTGAG
CAAGCTGTATGCATCCAAAGCGCACATGAACTCGGTGCTCATGGGGATGAGGAACCAGCTCGCGGTCTTG
CGAGTGGCTGGTTCCCTGCAGAAGAGCACAGAAGTGATGAGGGCCGTGCAAAGTCTTGTGAAGATTCCAG
AAATTCAGGCCACCATGAGGGAGCTGTCCAAAGAAATGATGAAGGCTGGGATCATAGAGGAGATGTTAGA
GGACACTTTCGAAAGCATGGACGATCAGGAATACCCATACGATGTTCCAGATTACGCTTGAGCGGCCGCA
CTCCTCAGGTGCAGGCTGCCTATCAGAAGGTGGTGGCTGGTGTGGCCAATGCCCTGGCTCACAAATACCA
CTGAGATCTTTTTCCCTCTGCCAAAAATTATGGGGACATCATGAAGCCCCTTGAGCATCTGACTTCTGGC
TAATAAAGGAAATTTATTTTCATTGCAATAGTGTGTTGGAATTTTTTGTGTCTCTCACTCGGAAGGACAT
ATGGGAGGGCAAATCATTTAAAACATCAGAATGAGTATTTGGTTTAGAGTTTGGCAACATATGCCCATAT
GCTGGCTGCCATGAACAAAGGTTGGCTATAAAGAGGTCATCAGTATATG
Features (pLannotate 1.2.2; 18 found; start..end, strand, type, name):
    253..269     -  protein_bind   lac operator: The lac repressor binds to the lac operator to inhibit transcription in E. coli. This inhibition can be relieved by adding lactose or isopropyl-β-D-thiogalactopyranoside (IPTG). lac repressor encoded by lacI
    277..307     -  promoter       lac promoter: promoter for the E. coli lac operon
    322..343     -  protein_bind   CAP binding site: CAP binding activates transcription in the presence of cAMP. E. coli catabolite activator protein
    356..395     -  CDS            lacI (fragment): lac repressor; lacI; The lac repressor binds to the lac operator to inhibit transcription in E. coli. This inhibition can be relieved by adding lactose or isopropyl-β-D-thiogalactopyranoside (IPTG).
    402..424     +  promoter       SV40 promoter (fragment): SV40 enhancer and early promoter
    448..583     +  rep_origin     SV40 ori: SV40 origin of replication
    603..737     +  polyA_signal   SV40 poly(A) signal: SV40 polyadenylation signal
    739..793     -  CDS            lacI (fragment): lac repressor; lacI; The lac repressor binds to the lac operator to inhibit transcription in E. coli. This inhibition can be relieved by adding lactose or isopropyl-β-D-thiogalactopyranoside (IPTG).
    976..1564    -  rep_origin     ori: high-copy-number ColE1/pMB1/pBR322/pUC origin of replication
   1735..2595    -  CDS            AmpR: β-lactamase; bla; confers resistance to ampicillin, carbenicillin, and related antibiotics
   2596..2700    -  promoter       AmpR promoter: bla
   2731..2749    +  enhancer       CMV enhancer (fragment): human cytomegalovirus immediate early enhancer
   2763..3944    +  promoter       EF-1α promoter: strong constitutive promoter for human elongation factor EF-1α
   3946..3967    +  misc_feature   MCS (fragment): multiple cloning site
   3977..4441    +  CDS            CHMP3 (fragment): CHMP3_HUMAN - Also known as CGI149, NEDF, VPS24. Experimental evidence at protein level: Swiss-Prot protein existence level 1. Probable core component of the endosomal sorting required for transport complex III (ESCRT-III) which is involved in multivesicular bodies (MVBs) formation and sorting of endosomal cargo proteins into MVBs. MVBs contain intraluminal vesicles (ILVs) that are generated by invagination and scission from the limiting membrane of the endosome and mostly are delivered to lysosomes enabling degradation of membrane proteins, such as stimulated growth factor receptors, lysosoma
   4442..4469    +  CDS            3xHA (fragment): three tandem HA epitope tags
   4480..4551    +  CDS            HBB (fragment): HBB_PONPY - Experimental evidence at transcript level: Swiss-Prot protein existence level 2. Involved in oxygen transport from the lung to the various peripheral tissues. From Pongo pygmaeus (Bornean orangutan).
   4622..4677    +  polyA_signal   β-globin poly(A) signal: rabbit β-globin polyadenylation signal (Gil and Proudfoot, 1987)
