[The description below was written by a language model from this plasmid's Addgene catalogue record and pLannotate feature annotations shown in this document.]
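Description:
pEF1α-NWM-Node 3 is a mammalian expression plasmid built on the pEF-GFP backbone, from which the GFP coding sequence was removed and replaced by a reconstructed ancestral sequence, "Node 3", of New World monkey retroCHMP3. The roughly 0.5 kb insert was cloned between KpnI and NotI sites, both of which are retained. It is propagated in E. coli through a high-copy ColE1/pUC-type origin and selected with ampicillin via the β-lactamase gene and its own promoter. The catalogue lists a total size of about 4.8 kb, and the sequenced record is of similar length. No mammalian selection marker is recorded or annotated, so the plasmid appears suited to transient transfection.

Expression is driven by the strong constitutive human EF-1α promoter. The open reading frame that follows is annotated by homology as a fragment of CHMP3, an ESCRT-III component, which fits a retroCHMP3 coding sequence related to the parental CHMP3 gene. It is fused at its C terminus to an HA epitope for detection; the annotation tool matches this short stretch to part of a 3xHA element, while the catalogue simply lists an HA tag. Downstream lie a β-globin-derived segment and the rabbit β-globin polyadenylation signal, which terminate and process the transcript. The backbone also carries an SV40 origin, which can support episomal replication in cells expressing large T antigen, an SV40 poly(A) signal, and remnant lac promoter/operator and lacI fragments with no stated function here.

The stated purpose is to express the reconstructed protein in mammalian cells. The associated publication concerns the recurrent evolution in primates of an inhibitor of ESCRT-dependent virus budding and LINE-1 retrotransposition, so the construct presumably served to test an ancestral intermediate in that context.
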