Addgene plasmid #154255: pEF1α -NWM-Node 3
Purpose: expresses reconstructed New World monkey retroCHMP3 Node 3 in mammalian cells
Depositing lab: Wesley Sundquist. Depositing organization: University of Utah. Publication: Recurrent evolution of an inhibitor of ESCRT-dependent virus budding and LINE-1 retrotransposition in primates. Rheinemann L, Downhour DM, Davenport KA, McKeown AN, Sundquist WI, Elde NC. Curr Biol. 2022 Feb 25. pii: S0960-9822(22)00240-8. doi: 10.1016/j.cub.2022.02.018. PubMed 35245459.
Backbone
  Vector backbone: pEF-GFP
  Backbone manufacturer: #11154
  Backbone size w/o insert (bp): 4311
  Total vector size (bp): 4829
  Modifications to backbone: deleted GFP
  Vector type: Mammalian Expression
Growth in bacteria
  Bacterial resistance: Ampicillin, 100 μg/mL
  Growth temperature: 37°C
  Growth strain: DH5alpha
  Copy number: Unknown
Gene/Insert
  Gene/Insert name: reconstructed Node 3 of New World monkey retroCHMP3
  Insert size (bp): 518
  Promoter: EF1-alpha
  Tag / fusion protein: HA (C terminal on insert)
  Cloning method: Restriction Enzyme; 5′ cloning site KpnI (not destroyed); 3′ cloning site NotI (not destroyed)
  Sequencing primers: 5′ ggaatttgccctttttgagtttgg
Resource information
  A portion of this plasmid was derived from a plasmid made by: Diane Downhour, Nels Elde laboratory, University of Utah
Terms and licenses: Academic/Nonprofit Terms; Industry Terms: Not Available to Industry
How to cite: pEF1α -NWM-Node 3 was a gift from Wesley Sundquist (Addgene plasmid # 154255 ; http://n2t.net/addgene:154255 ; RRID:Addgene_154255)
