>Addgene plasmid #154255 | pEF1α -NWM-Node 3 | depositor partial sequence | sequence record 298496 | pEF1α -NWM-Node 3 sequence 518 bps
GGTACCCAATTTGCCATGGGGCTGTTGGTTAAAACCCAGGAGAAGCCACCAAAAGAACTGGTCAATGAAT
GGTCATTGAAGATAAGAAAGGAAATGAGAGTTGTTGACAGGCAAATAAGGGATATCCAAAGAGAAGAAGA
AAAAGTGAAACGATCTGTGAAAGATGCAGTCAAGAAGGGCCAGAAGGATGTCTGCACAGTTCTGGCCAGG
GAGATGATCAGGTCAGGGACGGCCGTGAGCAAGCTGTATGCATCCAAAGCGCACATGAACTCGGTGCTCA
TGGGGATGAGGAACCAGCTCGCGGTCTTGCGAGTGGCTGGTTCCCTGCAGAAGAGCACAGAAGTGATGAG
GGCCGTGCAAAGTCTTGTGAAGATTCCAGAAATTCAGGCCACCATGAGGGAGCTGTCCAAAGAAATGATG
AAGGCTGGGATCATAGAGGAGATGTTAGAGGACACTTTCGAAAGCATGGACGATCAGGAATACCCATACG
ATGTTCCAGATTACGCTTGAGCGGCCGC
